>Addgene plasmid #193296 | pCXLE-mCherry-t2a-SOX2-p2a-KLF4 | addgene full sequence | sequence record 379637 | Addgene NGS Result
GTCGACATTGATTATTGACTAGTTATTAATAGTAATCAATTACGGGGTCATTAGTTCATAGCCCATATAT
GGAGTTCCGCGTTACATAACTTACGGTAAATGGCCCGCCTGGCTGACCGCCCAACGACCCCCGCCCATTG
ACGTCAATAATGACGTATGTTCCCATAGTAACGCCAATAGGGACTTTCCATTGACGTCAATGGGTGGAGT
ATTTACGGTAAACTGCCCACTTGGCAGTACATCAAGTGTATCATATGCCAAGTACGCCCCCTATTGACGT
CAATGACGGTAAATGGCCCGCCTGGCATTATGCCCAGTACATGACCTTATGGGACTTTCCTACTTGGCAG
TACATCTACGTATTAGTCATCGCTATTACCATGGTCGAGGTGAGCCCCACGTTCTGCTTCACTCTCCCCA
TCTCCCCCCCCTCCCCACCCCCAATTTTGTATTTATTTATTTTTTAATTATTTTGTGCAGCGATGGGGGC
GGGGGGGGGGGGGGGGCGCGCGCCAGGCGGGGCGGGGCGGGGCGAGGGGCGGGGCGGGGCGAGGCGGAGA
GGTGCGGCGGCAGCCAATCAGAGCGGCGCGCTCCGAAAGTTTCCTTTTATGGCGAGGCGGCGGCGGCGGC
GGCCCTATAAAAAGCGAAGCGCGCGGCGGGCGGGAGTCGCTGCGCGCTGCCTTCGCCCCGTGCCCCGCTC
CGCCGCCGCCTCGCGCCGCCCGCCCCGGCTCTGACTGACCGCGTTACTCCCACAGGTGAGCGGGCGGGAC
GGCCCTTCTCCTCCGGGCTGTAATTAGCGCTTGGTTTAATGACGGCTTGTTTCTTTTCTGTGGCTGCGTG
AAAGCCTTGAGGGGCTCCGGGAGGGCCCTTTGTGCGGGGGGAGCGGCTCGGGGGGTGCGTGCGTGTGTGT
GTGCGTGGGGAGCGCCGCGTGCGGCTCCGCGCTGCCCGGCGGCTGTGAGCGCTGCGGGCGCGGCGCGGGG
CTTTGTGCGCTCCGCAGTGTGCGCGAGGGGAGCGCGGCCGGGGGCGGTGCCCCGCGGTGCGGGGGGGGCT
GCGAGGGGAACAAAGGCTGCGTGCGGGGTGTGTGCGTGGGGGGGTGAGCAGGGGGTGTGGGCGCGTCGGT
CGGGCTGCAACCCCCCCTGCACCCCCCTCCCCGAGTTGCTGAGCACGGCCCGGCTTCGGGTGCGGGGCTC
CGTACGGGGCGTGGCGCGGGGCTCGCCGTGCCGGGCGGGGGGTGGCGGCAGGTGGGGGTGCCGGGCGGGG
CGGGGCCGCCTCGGGCCGGGGAGGGCTCGGGGGAGGGGCGCGGCGGCCCCCGGAGCGCCGGCGGCTGTCG
AGGCGCGGCGAGCCGCAGCCATTGCCTTTTATGGTAATCGTGCGAGAGGGCGCAGGGACTTCCTTTGTCC
CAAATCTGTGCGGAGCCGAAATCTGGGAGGCGCCGCCGCACCCCCTCTAGCGGGCGCGGGGCGAAGCGGT
GCGGCGCCGGCAGGAAGGAAATGGGCGGGGAGGGCCTTCGTGCGTCGCCGCGCCGCCGTCCCCTTCTCCC
TCTCCAGCCTCGGGGCTGTCCGCGGGGGGACGGCTGCCTTCGGGGGGGACGGGGCAGGGCGGGGTTCGGC
TTCTGGCGTGTGACCGGCGGCTCTAGAGCCTCTGCTAACCATGTTCATGCCTTCTTCTTTTTCCTACAGC
TCCTGGGCAACGTGCTGGTTATTGTGCTGTCTCATCATTTTGGCAAAGAATTCGCCCTTCACCATGGTGA
GCAAGGGCGAGGAGGATAACATGGCCATCATCAAGGAGTTCATGCGCTTCAAGGTGCACATGGAGGGCTC
CGTGAACGGCCACGAGTTCGAGATCGAGGGCGAGGGCGAGGGCCGCCCCTACGAGGGCACCCAGACCGCC
AAGCTGAAGGTGACCAAGGGTGGCCCCCTGCCCTTCGCCTGGGACATCCTGTCCCCTCAGTTCATGTACG
GCTCCAAGGCCTACGTGAAGCACCCCGCCGACATCCCCGACTACTTGAAGCTGTCCTTCCCCGAGGGCTT
CAAGTGGGAGCGCGTGATGAACTTCGAGGACGGCGGCGTGGTGACCGTGACCCAGGACTCCTCCCTGCAG
GACGGCGAGTTCATCTACAAGGTGAAGCTGCGCGGCACCAACTTCCCCTCCGACGGCCCCGTAATGCAGA
AGAAGACCATGGGCTGGGAGGCCTCCTCCGAGCGGATGTACCCCGAGGACGGCGCCCTGAAGGGCGAGAT
CAAGCAGAGGCTGAAGCTGAAGGACGGCGGCCACTACGACGCTGAGGTCAAGACCACCTACAAGGCCAAG
AAGCCCGTGCAGCTGCCCGGCGCCTACAACGTCAACATCAAGTTGGACATCACCTCCCACAACGAGGACT
ACACCATCGTGGAACAGTACGAACGCGCCGAGGGCCGCCACTCCACCGGCGGCATGGACGAGCTGTATAA
GGCATGCGGCTCCGGCGAGGGCAGGGGAAGTCTTCTAACATGCGGGGACGTGGAGGAAAATCCCGGCCCA
ATGTACAACATGATGGAGACGGAGCTGAAGCCGCCGGGCCCGCAGCAAACTTCGGGGGGCGGCGGCGGCA
ACTCCACCGCGGCGGCGGCCGGCGGCAACCAGAAAAACAGCCCGGACCGCGTCAAGCGGCCCATGAATGC
CTTCATGGTGTGGTCCCGCGGGCAGCGGCGCAAGATGGCCCAGGAGAACCCCAAGATGCACAACTCGGAG
ATCAGCAAGCGCCTGGGCGCCGAGTGGAAACTTTTGTCGGAGACGGAGAAGCGGCCGTTCATCGACGAGG
CTAAGCGGCTGCGAGCGCTGCACATGAAGGAGCACCCGGATTATAAATACCGGCCCCGGCGGAAAACCAA
GACGCTCATGAAGAAGGATAAGTACACGCTGCCCGGCGGGCTGCTGGCCCCCGGCGGCAATAGCATGGCG
AGCGGGGTCGGGGTGGGCGCCGGCCTGGGCGCGGGCGTGAACCAGCGCATGGACAGTTACGCGCACATGA
ACGGCTGGAGCAACGGCAGCTACAGCATGATGCAGGACCAGCTGGGCTACCCGCAGCACCCGGGCCTCAA
TGCGCACGGCGCAGCGCAGATGCAGCCCATGCACCGCTACGACGTGAGCGCCCTGCAGTACAACTCCATG
ACCAGCTCGCAGACCTACATGAACGGCTCGCCCACCTACAGCATGTCCTACTCGCAGCAGGGCACCCCTG
GCATGGCTCTTGGCTCCATGGGTTCGGTGGTCAAGTCCGAGGCCAGCTCCAGCCCCCCTGTGGTTACCTC
TTCCTCCCACTCCAGGGCGCCCTGCCAGGCCGGGGACCTCCGGGACATGATCAGCATGTATCTCCCCGGC
GCCGAGGTGCCGGAACCCGCCGCCCCCAGCAGACTTCACATGTCCCAGCACTACCAGAGCGGCCCGGTGC
CCGGCACGGCCATTAACGGCACACTGCCCCTCTCACACATGGGCACCGGTGCCACCAACTTCAGCCTGCT
GAAGCAGGCCGGCGACGTGGAGGAGAACCCCGGCCCCATGAACAATTCGCCCTTCACCATGGCTGTCAGT
GACGCGCTGCTCCCATCTTTCTCCACGTTCGCGTCTGGCCCGGCGGGAAGGGAGAAGACACTGCGTCAAG
CAGGTGCCCCGAATAACCGCTGGCGGGAGGAGCTCTCCCACATGAAGCGACTTCCCCCAGTGCTTCCCGG
CCGCCCCTATGACCTGGCGGCGGCGACCGTGGCCACAGACCTGGAGAGCGGCGGAGCCGGTGCGGCTTGC
GGCGGTAGCAACCTGGCGCCCCTACCTCGGAGAGAGACCGAGGAGTTCAACGATCTCCTGGACCTGGACT
TTATTCTCTCCAATTCGCTGACCCATCCTCCGGAGTCAGTGGCCGCCACCGTGTCCTCGTCAGCGTCAGC
CTCCTCTTCGTCGTCGCCGTCGAGCAGCGGCCCTGCCAGCGCGCCCTCCACCTGCAGCTTCACCTATCCG
ATCCGGGCCGGGAACGACCCGGGCGTGGCGCCGGGCGGCACGGGCGGAGGCCTCCTCTATGGCAGGGAGT
CCGCTCCCCCTCCGACGGCTCCCTTCAACCTGGCGGACATCAACGACGTGAGCCCCTCGGGCGGCTTCGT
GGCCGAGCTCCTGCGGCCAGAATTGGACCCGGTGTACATTCCGCCGCAGCAGCCGCAGCCGCCAGGTGGC
GGGCTGATGGGCAAGTTCGTGCTGAAGGCGTCGCTGAGCGCCCCTGGCAGCGAGTACGGCAGCCCGTCGG
TCATCAGCGTCAGCAAAGGCAGCCCTGACGGCAGCCACCCGGTGGTGGTGGCGCCCTACAACGGCGGGCC
GCCGCGCACGTGCCCCAAGATCAAGCAGGAGGCGGTCTCTTCGTGCACCCACTTGGGCGCTGGACCCCCT
CTCAGCAATGGCCACCGGCCGGCTGCACACGACTTCCCCCTGGGGCGGCAGCTCCCCAGCAGGACTACCC
CGACCCTGGGTCTTGAGGAAGTGCTGAGCAGCAGGGACTGTCACCCTGCCCTGCCGCTTCCTCCCGGCTT
CCATCCCCACCCGGGGCCCAATTACCCATCCTTCCTGCCCGATCAGATGCAGCCGCAAGTCCCGCCGCTC
CATTACCAAGAGCTCATGCCACCCGGTTCCTGCATGCCAGAGGAGCCCAAGCCAAAGAGGGGAAGACGAT
CGTGGCCCCGGAAAAGGACCGCCACCCACACTTGTGATTACGCGGGCTGCGGCAAAACCTACACAAAGAG
TTCCCATCTCAAGGCACACCTGCGAACCCACACAGGTGAGAAACCTTACCACTGTGACTGGGACGGCTGT
GGATGGAAATTCGCCCGCTCAGATGAACTGACCAGGCACTACCGTAAACACACGGGGCACCGCCCGTTCC
AGTGCCAAAAATGCGACCGAGCATTTTCCAGGTCGGACCACCTCGCCTTACACATGAAGAGACATTTTTA
AAAGGGCGAATTGCCTGCAGGAATTCAAGCTTCGGGGACTAGTCATATGATAATCAACCTCTGGATTACA
AAATTTGTGAAAGATTGACTGGTATTCTTAACTATGTTGCTCCTTTTACGCTATGTGGATACGCTGCTTT
AATGCCTTTGTATCATGCTATTGCTTCCCGTATGGCTTTCATTTTCTCCTCCTTGTATAAATCCTGGTTG
CTGTCTCTTTATGAGGAGTTGTGGCCCGTTGTCAGGCAACGTGGCGTGGTGTGCACTGTGTTTGCTGACG
CAACCCCCACTGGTTGGGGCATTGCCACCACCTGTCAGCTCCTTTCCGGGACTTTCGCTTTCCCCCTCCC
TATTGCCACGGCGGAACTCATCGCCGCCTGCCTTGCCCGCTGCTGGACAGGGGCTCGGCTGTTGGGCACT
GACAATTCCGTGGTGTTGTCGGGGAAGCTGACGTCCTTTCCATGGCTGCTCGCCTGTGTTGCCACCTGGA
TTCTGCGCGGGACGTCCTTCTGCTACGTCCCTTCGGCCCTCAATCCAGCGGACCTTCCTTCCCGCGGCCT
GCTGCCGGCTCTGCGGCCTCTTCCGCGTCTTCGCCTTCGCCCTCAGACGAGTCGGATCTCCCTTTGGGCC
GCCTCCCCGCATCGGTACAATTCACTCCTCAGGTGCAGGCTGCCTATCAGAAGGTGGTGGCTGGTGTGGC
CAATGCCCTGGCTCACAAATACCACTGAGATCTTTTTCCCTCTGCCAAAAATTATGGGGACATCATGAAG
CCCCTTGAGCATCTGACTTCTGGCTAATAAAGGAAATTTATTTTCATTGCAATAGTGTGTTGGAATTTTT
TGTGTCTCTCACTCGGAAGGACATATGGGAGGGCAAATCATTTAAAACATCAGAATGAGTATTTGGTTTA
GAGTTTGGCAACATATGCCCATATGCTGGCTGCCATGAACAAAGGTTGGCTATAAAGAGGTCATCAGTAT
ATGAAACAGCCCCCTGCTGTCCATTCCTTATTCCATAGAAAAGCCTTGACTTGAGGTTAGATTTTTTTTA
TATTTTGTTTTGTGTTATTTTTTTCTTTAACATCCCTAAAATTTTCCTTACATGTTTTACTAGCCAGATT
TTTCCTCCTCTCCTGACTACTCCCAGTCATAGCTGTCCCTCTTCTCTTATGGAGATCCCTCGACCTGCAG
CCCAAGCTTGGCGTAATCATGGTCATAGCTGTTTCCTGTGTGAAATTGTTATCCGCTCACAATTCCACAC
AACATACGAGCCGGAAGCATAAAGTGTAAAGCCTGGGGTGCCTAATGAGTGAGCTAACTCACATTAATTG
CGTTGCGCTCACTGCCCGCTTTCCAGTCGGGAAACCTGTCGTGCCAGCGGATCTCAATTCCGATCATATT
CAATAACCCTTAATATAACTTCGTATAATGTATGCTATACGAAGTTATTAGGTCTGAAGAGGAGTTTACG
TCCAGCCAAGCTTAGGATCAATTCTCATGTTTGACAGCTTATCATCGATAAGCTGATCCTCACAGGCCGC
ACCCAGCTTTTCTTCCGTTGCCCCAGTAGCATCTCTGTCTGGTGACCTTGAAGAGGAAGAGGAGGGGTCC
CGAGAATCCCCATCCCTACCGTCCAGCAAAAAGGGGGACGAGGAATTTGAGGCCTGGCTTGAGGCTCAGG
ACGCAAATCTTGAGGATGTTCAGCGGGAGTTTTCCGGGCTGCGAGTAATTGGTGATGAGGACGAGGATGG
TTCGGAGGATGGGGAATTTTCAGACCTGGATCTGTCTGACAGCGACCATGAAGGGGATGAGGGTGGGGGG
GCTGTTGGAGGGGGCAGGAGTCTGCACTCCCTGTATTCACTGAGCGTCGTCTAATAAAGATGTCTATTGA
TCTCTTTTAGTGTGAATCATGTCTGACGAGGGGCCAGGTACAGGACCTGGAAATGGCCTAGGAGAGAAGG
GAGACACATCTGGACCAGAAGGCTCCGGCGGCAGTGGACCTCAAAGAAGAGGGGGTGATAACCATGGACG
AGGACGGGGAAGAGGACGAGGACGAGGAGGCGGAAGACCAGGAGCCCCGGGCGGCTCAGGATCAGGGCCA
AGACATAGAGATGGTGTCCGGAGACCCCAAAAACGTCCAAGTTGCATTGGCTGCAAAGGGACCCACGGTG
GAACAGGAGCAGGAGCAGGAGCGGGAGGGGCAGGAGCAGGAGGGGCAGGAGCAGGAGGAGGGGCAGGAGC
AGGAGGAGGGGCAGGAGGGGCAGGAGGGGCAGGAGGGGCAGGAGCAGGAGGAGGGGCAGGAGCAGGAGGA
GGGGCAGGAGGGGCAGGAGGGGCAGGAGCAGGAGGAGGGGCAGGAGCAGGAGGAGGGGCAGGAGGGGCAG
GAGCAGGAGGAGGGGCAGGAGGGGCAGGAGGGGCAGGAGCAGGAGGAGGGGCAGGAGCAGGAGGAGGGGC
AGGAGGGGCAGGAGCAGGAGGAGGGGCAGGAGGGGCAGGAGGGGCAGGAGCAGGAGGAGGGGCAGGAGCA
GGAGGGGCAGGAGGGGCAGGAGGGGCAGGAGCAGGAGGGGCAGGAGCAGGAGGAGGGGCAGGAGGGGCAG
GAGGGGCAGGAGCAGGAGGGGCAGGAGCAGGAGGGGCAGGAGCAGGAGGGGCAGGAGCAGGAGGGGCAGG
AGGGGCAGGAGCAGGAGGGGCAGGAGGGGCAGGAGCAGGAGGGGCAGGAGGGGCAGGAGCAGGAGGAGGG
GCAGGAGGGGCAGGAGCAGGAGGAGGGGCAGGAGGGGCAGGAGCAGGAGGGGCAGGAGGGGCAGGAGCAG
GAGGGGCAGGAGGGGCAGGAGCAGGAGGGGCAGGAGGGGCAGGAGCAGGAGGAGGGGCAGGAGCAGGAGG
GGCAGGAGCAGGAGGTGGAGGCCGGGGTCGAGGAGGCAGTGGAGGCCGGGGTCGAGGAGGTAGTGGAGGC
CGGGGTCGAGGAGGTAGTGGAGGCCGCCGGGGTAGAGGACGTGAAAGAGCCAGGGGGGGAAGTCGTGAAA
GAGCCAGGGGGAGAGGTCGTGGACGTGGAGAAAAGAGGCCCAGGAGTCCCAGTAGTCAGTCATCATCATC
CGGGTCTCCACCGCGCAGGCCCCCTCCAGGTAGAAGGCCATTTTTCCACCCTGTAGGGGAAGCCGATTAT
TTTGAATACCACCAAGAAGGTGGCCCAGATGGTGAGCCTGACGTGCCCCCGGGAGCGATAGAGCAGGGCC
CCGCAGATGACCCAGGAGAAGGCCCAAGCACTGGACCCCGGGGTCAGGGTGATGGAGGCAGGCGCAAAAA
AGGAGGGTGGTTTGGAAAGCATCGTGGTCAAGGAGGTTCCAACCCGAAATTTGAGAACATTGCAGAAGGT
TTAAGAGCTCTCCTGGCTAGGAGTCACGTAGAAAGGACTACCGACGAAGGAACTTGGGTCGCCGGTGTGT
TCGTATATGGAGGTAGTAAGACCTCCCTTTACAACCTAAGGCGAGGAACTGCCCTTGCTATTCCACAATG
TCGTCTTACACCATTGAGTCGTCTCCCCTTTGGAATGGCCCCTGGACCCGGCCCACAACCTGGCCCGCTA
AGGGAGTCCATTGTCTGTTATTTCATGGTCTTTTTACAAACTCATATATTTGCTGAGGTTTTGAAGGATG
CGATTAAGGACCTTGTTATGACAAAGCCCGCTCCTACCTGCAATATCAGGGTGACTGTGTGCAGCTTTGA
CGATGGAGTAGATTTGCCTCCCTGGTTTCCACCTATGGTGGAAGGGGCTGCCGCGGAGGGTGATGACGGA
GATGACGGAGATGAAGGAGGTGATGGAGATGAGGGTGAGGAAGGGCAGGAGTGATGTAACTTGTTAGGAG
ACGCCCTCAATCGTATTAAAAGCCGTGTATTCCCCCGCACTAAAGAATAAATCCCCAGTAGACATCATGC
GTGCTGTTGGTGTATTTCTGGCCATCTGTCTTGTCACCATTTTCGTCCTCCCAACATGGGGCAATTGCCG
GAACCCTTAATATAACTTCGTATAATGTATGCTATACGAAGTTATTAGGTCCCTCGAAGAGGTTCACTAG
CGGATCTCAATTGGGCATACCCATGTTGTCACGTCACTCAGCTCCGCGCTCAACACCTTCTCGCGTTGGA
AAACATTAGCGACATTTACCTGGTGAGCAATCAGACATGCGACGGCTTTAGCCTGGCCTCCTTAAATTCA
CCTAAGAATGGGAGCAACCAGCAGGAAAAGGACAAGCAGCGAAAATTCACGCCCCCTTGGGAGGTGGCGG
CATATGCAAAGGATAGCACTCCCACTCTACTACTGGGTATCATATGCTGACTGTATATGCATGAGGATAG
CATATGCTACCCGGATACAGATTAGGATAGCATATACTACCCAGATATAGATTAGGATAGCATATGCTAC
CCAGATATAGATTAGGATAGCCTATGCTACCCAGATATAAATTAGGATAGCATATACTACCCAGATATAG
ATTAGGATAGCATATGCTACCCAGATATAGATTAGGATAGCCTATGCTACCCAGATATAGATTAGGATAG
CATATGCTACCCAGATATAGATTAGGATAGCATATGCTATCCAGATATTTGGGTAGTATATGCTACCCAG
ATATAAATTAGGATAGCATATACTACCCTAATCTCTATTAGGATAGCATATGCTACCCGGATACAGATTA
GGATAGCATATACTACCCAGATATAGATTAGGATAGCATATGCTACCCAGATATAGATTAGGATAGCCTA
TGCTACCCAGATATAAATTAGGATAGCATATACTACCCAGATATAGATTAGGATAGCATATGCTACCCAG
ATATAGATTAGGATAGCCTATGCTACCCAGATATAGATTAGGATAGCATATGCTATCCAGATATTTGGGT
AGTATATGCTACCCATGGCAACATTAGCCCACCGTGCTCTCAGCGACCTCGTGAATATGAGGACCAACAA
CCCTGTGCTTGGCGCTCAGGCGCAAGTGTGTGTAATTTGTCCTCCAGATCGCAGCAATCGCGCCCCTATC
TTGGCCCGCCCACCTACTTATGCAGGTATTCCCCGGGGTGCCATTAGTGGTTTTGTGGGCAAGTGGTTTG
ACCGCAGTGGTTAGCGGGGTTACAATCAGCCAAGTTATTACACCCTTATTTTACAGTCCAAAACCGCAGG
GCGGCGTGTGGGGGCTGACGCGTGCCCCCACTCCACAATTTCAAAAAAAAGAGTGGCCACTTGTCTTTGT
TTATGGGCCCCATTGGCGTGGAGCCCCGTTTAATTTTCGGGGGTGTTAGAGACAACCAGTGGAGTCCGCT
GCTGTCGGCGTCCACTCTCTTTCCCCTTGTTACAAATAGAGTGTAACAACATGGTTCACCTGTCTTGGTC
CCTGCCTGGGACACATCTTAATAACCCCAGTATCATATTGCACTAGGATTATGTGTTGCCCATAGCCATA
AATTCGTGTGAGATGGACATCCAGTCTTTACGGCTTGTCCCCACCCCATGGATTTCTATTGTTAAAGATA
TTCAGAATGTTTCATTCCTACACTAGTATTTATTGCCCAAGGGGTTTGTGAGGGTTATATTGGTGTCATA
GCACAATGCCACCACTGAACCCCCCGTCCAAATTTTATTCTGGGGGCGTCACCTGAAACCTTGTTTTCGA
GCACCTCACATACACCTTACTGTTCACAACTCAGCAGTTATTCTATTAGCTAAACGAAGGAGAATGAAGA
AGCAGGCGAAGATTCAGGAGAGTTCACTGCCCGCTCCTTGATCTTCAGCCACTGCCCTTGTGACTAAAAT
GGTTCACTACCCTCGTGGAATCCTGACCCCATGTAAATAAAACCGTGACAGCTCATGGGGTGGGAGATAT
CGCTGTTCCTTAGGACCCTTTTACTAACCCTAATTCGATAGCATATGCTTCCCGTTGGGTAACATATGCT
ATTGAATTAGGGTTAGTCTGGATAGTATATACTACTACCCGGGAAGCATATGCTACCCGTTTAGGGTTAA
CAAGGGGGCCTTATAAACACTATTGCTAATGCCCTCTTGAGGGTCCGCTTATCGGTAGCTACACAGGCCC
CTCTGATTGACGTTGGTGTAGCCTCCCGTAGTCTTCCTGGGCCCCTGGGAGGTACATGTCCCCCAGCATT
GGTGTAAGAGCTTCAGCCAAGAGTTACACATAAAGGCAATGTTGTGTTGCAGTCCACAGACTGCAAAGTC
TGCTCCAGGATGAAAGCCACTCAGTGTTGGCAAATGTGCACATCCATTTATAAGGATGTCAACTACAGTC
AGAGAACCCCTTTGTGTTTGGTCCCCCCCCGTGTCACATGTGGAACAGGGCCCAGTTGGCAAGTTGTACC
AACCAACTGAAGGGATTACATGCACTGCCCCGCGAAGAAGGGGCAGAGATGTCGTAGTCAGGTTTAGTTC
GTCCGGGGCGGGGATCGATCCTCTAGAGTCGACGCTAGCGGATCCGCTGCATTAATGAATCGGCCAACGC
GCGGGGAGAGGCGGTTTGCGTATTGGGCGCTCTTCCGCTTCCTCGCTCACTGACTCGCTGCGCTCGGTCG
TTCGGCTGCGGCGAGCGGTATCAGCTCACTCAAAGGCGGTAATACGGTTATCCACAGAATCAGGGGATAA
CGCAGGAAAGAACATGTGAGCAAAAGGCCAGCAAAAGGCCAGGAACCGTAAAAAGGCCGCGTTGCTGGCG
TTTTTCCATAGGCTCCGCCCCCCTGACGAGCATCACAAAAATCGACGCTCAAGTCAGAGGTGGCGAAACC
CGACAGGACTATAAAGATACCAGGCGTTTCCCCCTGGAAGCTCCCTCGTGCGCTCTCCTGTTCCGACCCT
GCCGCTTACCGGATACCTGTCCGCCTTTCTCCCTTCGGGAAGCGTGGCGCTTTCTCATAGCTCACGCTGT
AGGTATCTCAGTTCGGTGTAGGTCGTTCGCTCCAAGCTGGGCTGTGTGCACGAACCCCCCGTTCAGCCCG
ACCGCTGCGCCTTATCCGGTAACTATCGTCTTGAGTCCAACCCGGTAAGACACGACTTATCGCCACTGGC
AGCAGCCACTGGTAACAGGATTAGCAGAGCGAGGTATGTAGGCGGTGCTACAGAGTTCTTGAAGTGGTGG
CCTAACTACGGCTACACTAGAAGAACAGTATTTGGTATCTGCGCTCTGCTGAAGCCAGTTACCTTCGGAA
AAAGAGTTGGTAGCTCTTGATCCGGCAAACAAACCACCGCTGGTAGCGGTGGTTTTTTTGTTTGCAAGCA
GCAGATTACGCGCAGAAAAAAAGGATCTCAAGAAGATCCTTTGATCTTTTCTACGGGGTCTGACGCTCAG
TGGAACGAAAACTCACGTTAAGGGATTTTGGTCATGAGATTATCAAAAAGGATCTTCACCTAGATCCTTT
TAAATTAAAAATGAAGTTTTAAATCAATCTAAAGTATATATGAGTAAACTTGGTCTGACAGTTACCAATG
CTTAATCAGTGAGGCACCTATCTCAGCGATCTGTCTATTTCGTTCATCCATAGTTGCCTGACTCCCCGTC
GTGTAGATAACTACGATACGGGAGGGCTTACCATCTGGCCCCAGTGCTGCAATGATACCGCGAGACCCAC
GCTCACCGGCTCCAGATTTATCAGCAATAAACCAGCCAGCCGGAAGGGCCGAGCGCAGAAGTGGTCCTGC
AACTTTATCCGCCTCCATCCAGTCTATTAATTGTTGCCGGGAAGCTAGAGTAAGTAGTTCGCCAGTTAAT
AGTTTGCGCAACGTTGTTGCCATTGCTACAGGCATCGTGGTGTCACGCTCGTCGTTTGGTATGGCTTCAT
TCAGCTCCGGTTCCCAACGATCAAGGCGAGTTACATGATCCCCCATGTTGTGCAAAAAAGCGGTTAGCTC
CTTCGGTCCTCCGATCGTTGTCAGAAGTAAGTTGGCCGCAGTGTTATCACTCATGGTTATGGCAGCACTG
CATAATTCTCTTACTGTCATGCCATCCGTAAGATGCTTTTCTGTGACTGGTGAGTACTCAACCAAGTCAT
TCTGAGAATAGTGTATGCGGCGACCGAGTTGCTCTTGCCCGGCGTCAATACGGGATAATACCGCGCCACA
TAGCAGAACTTTAAAAGTGCTCATCATTGGAAAACGTTCTTCGGGGCGAAAACTCTCAAGGATCTTACCG
CTGTTGAGATCCAGTTCGATGTAACCCACTCGTGCACCCAACTGATCTTCAGCATCTTTTACTTTCACCA
GCGTTTCTGGGTGAGCAAAAACAGGAAGGCAAAATGCCGCAAAAAAGGGAATAAGGGCGACACGGAAATG
TTGAATACTCATACTCTTCCTTTTTCAATATTATTGAAGCATTTATCAGGGTTATTGTCTCATGAGCGGA
TACATATTTGAATGTATTTAGAAAAATAAACAAATAGGGGTTCCGCGCACATTTCCCCGAAAAGTGCCAC
CTGG
Features (pLannotate 1.2.2; 26 found; start..end, strand, type, name):
      4..383     +  enhancer       CMV enhancer: human cytomegalovirus immediate early enhancer
    385..662     +  promoter       chicken β-actin promoter: No description available
    663..1679    +  intron         chimeric intron: chimera between introns from chicken β-actin and rabbit β-globin
   1744..2451    +  CDS            mCherry: mCherry is a basic (constitutively fluorescent) red fluorescent protein published in 2004, derived from Discosoma sp.. It is reported to be a very rapidly-maturing monomer with low acid sensitivity.
   2467..2519    +  CDS            T2A (fragment): 2A peptide from Thosea asigna virus capsid protein Eukaryotic ribosomes fail to insert a peptide bond between the Gly and Pro residues, yielding separate polypeptides.
   2521..3471    +  CDS            SOX2: SOX2_HUMAN - Experimental evidence at protein level: Swiss-Prot protein existence level 1. Transcription factor that forms a trimeric complex with OCT4 on DNA and controls the expression of a number of genes involved in embryonic development such as YES1, FGF4, UTF1 and ZFP206 (By similarity). Binds to the proximal enhancer region of NANOG (By similarity). Critical for early embryogenesis and for embryonic stem cell pluripotency (PubMed:18035408). Downstream SRRT target that mediates the promotion of neural stem cell self-renewal (By similarity). Keeps neural cells undifferentiated by countera
   3559..4968    +  CDS            KLF4 (fragment): KLF4_HUMAN - Also known as EZF, GKLF. Experimental evidence at protein level: Swiss-Prot protein existence level 1. Transcription factor; can act both as activator and as repressor. Binds the 5'-CACCC-3' core sequence. Binds to the promoter region of its own gene and can activate its own transcription. Regulates the expression of key transcription factors during embryonic development. Plays an important role in maintaining embryonic stem cells, and in preventing their differentiation. Required for establishing the barrier function of the skin and for postnatal maturation and maintenance of the
   5022..5610    +  misc_feature   WPRE: woodchuck hepatitis virus posttranscriptional regulatory element
   5618..5695    +  CDS            HBB (fragment): HBB_PONPY - Experimental evidence at transcript level: Swiss-Prot protein existence level 2. Involved in oxygen transport from the lung to the various peripheral tissues. From Pongo pygmaeus (Bornean orangutan).
   5766..5821    +  polyA_signal   β-globin poly(A) signal: rabbit β-globin polyadenylation signal (Gil and Proudfoot, 1987)
   6204..6226    -  protein_bind   lac operator (fragment): The lac repressor binds to the lac operator to inhibit transcription in E. coli. This inhibition can be relieved by adding lactose or isopropyl-β-D-thiogalactopyranoside (IPTG). lac repressor encoded by lacI
   6230..6260    -  promoter       lac promoter: promoter for the E. coli lac operon
   6275..6296    -  protein_bind   CAP binding site: CAP binding activates transcription in the presence of cAMP. E. coli catabolite activator protein
   6309..6348    -  CDS            lacI (fragment): lac repressor; lacI; The lac repressor binds to the lac operator to inhibit transcription in E. coli. This inhibition can be relieved by adding lactose or isopropyl-β-D-thiogalactopyranoside (IPTG).
   6385..6418    -  protein_bind   loxP: Cre-mediated recombination occurs in the 8-bp core sequence (GCATACAT). Cre recombinase
   6471..6494    +  promoter       tet promoter (fragment): E. coli promoter for tetracycline efflux protein gene
   6497..6841    +  CDS            BRRF2_EBVB9 (fragment): Protein inferred from homology: Swiss-Prot protein existence level 3. From Epstein-Barr virus (strain B95-8) (HHV-4) (Human herpesvirus 4).
   6879..8804    +  CDS            EBNA1: Epstein-Barr nuclear antigen 1, also known as EBNA-1 crucial for latent viral infection, and for episomal amplification of vectors containing the oriP origin (Okita et al., 2013)
   8887..8955    +  CDS            gL (fragment): GL_EBVB9 - Experimental evidence at protein level: Swiss-Prot protein existence level 1. The heterodimer glycoprotein H-glycoprotein L is required for the fusion of viral and plasma membranes leading to virus entry into the host cell. Acts as a functional inhibitor of gH and maintains gH in an inhibited form. Upon binding to host integrins, gL dissociates from gH leading to activation of the viral fusion glycoproteins gB and gH. Fusion of EBV with B-lymphocytes requires the additional receptor- binding protein gp42, which forms a complex with gH/gL. The heterodimer gH/gL targets also host EPHA
   8972..9005    -  protein_bind   loxP: Cre-mediated recombination occurs in the 8-bp core sequence (GCATACAT). Cre recombinase
   9039..9191    +  CDS            gL (fragment): GL_EBVA8 - Experimental evidence at protein level: Swiss-Prot protein existence level 1. The heterodimer glycoprotein H-glycoprotein L is required for the fusion of viral and plasma membranes leading to virus entry into the host cell. Acts as a functional inhibitor of gH and maintains gH in an inhibited form. Upon binding to host integrins, gL dissociates from gH leading to activation of the viral fusion glycoproteins gB and gH. The heterodimer gH/gL targets also host EPHA2 to promote viral entry. From Epstein-Barr virus (strain AG876) (HHV-4) (Human herpesvirus 4).
   9192..10981   +  rep_origin     oriP: Epstein-Barr virus oriP replication origin (Yates et al., 2000)
  11456..11510   -  CDS            lacI (fragment): lac repressor; lacI; The lac repressor binds to the lac operator to inhibit transcription in E. coli. This inhibition can be relieved by adding lactose or isopropyl-β-D-thiogalactopyranoside (IPTG).
  11693..12281   -  rep_origin     ori: high-copy-number ColE1/pMB1/pBR322/pUC origin of replication
  12452..13312   -  CDS            AmpR: β-lactamase; bla; confers resistance to ampicillin, carbenicillin, and related antibiotics
  13313..13417   -  promoter       AmpR promoter: bla
