[The description below was written by a language model from this plasmid's Addgene catalogue record and pLannotate feature annotations shown in this document.]
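Description:
pCXLE-mCherry-t2a-SOX2-p2a-KLF4 is a roughly 13.4 kb non-integrating episomal mammalian expression plasmid built on the pCXLE backbone. It is designed to deliver two human reprogramming factors together with a red fluorescent reporter. In bacteria it is maintained through a ColE1/pUC-type origin and selected with ampicillin via the β-lactamase gene. The catalogue entry lists it as low copy despite this origin type. In human cells, persistence depends on the Epstein-Barr virus oriP origin together with an EBNA1 coding sequence. EBNA1 binds oriP to drive replication and tether the plasmid to chromosomes, so it is carried extrachromosomally through cell divisions and gradually lost over time. Two loxP sites in the same orientation flank the EBNA1 region, which would in principle allow Cre-mediated excision of EBNA1. Short fragments annotated as other EBV genes, HBB, lacI and the tet promoter appear to be flanking or backbone remnants rather than functional parts.

The payload is a single polycistronic open reading frame inserted at EcoRI sites under the CAG promoter (CMV enhancer, chicken β-actin promoter and chimeric intron). It encodes mCherry, a T2A peptide, human SOX2, a P2A peptide and human KLF4. The P2A is named in the construct title but not separately annotated; it presumably lies in the gap between the SOX2 and KLF4 features. Ribosomal skipping at the 2A sites yields three separate proteins from one transcript, so red fluorescence reports transfection and factor expression. A WPRE and the rabbit β-globin polyadenylation signal follow the cassette to enhance transcript stability and processing. The associated study concerns induction of naive pluripotency, which fits use of this plasmid as a SOX2/KLF4 component in integration-free episomal reprogramming.
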