Addgene plasmid #193296: pCXLE-mCherry-t2a-SOX2-p2a-KLF4
Purpose: episomal mCherry-hSK (expressing mCherry + human SOX2 + KLF4)
Depositing lab: Hans Schöler. Publication: Highly cooperative chimeric super-SOX induces naive pluripotency across species. MacCarthy CM, Wu G, Malik V, Menuchin-Lasowski Y, Velychko T, Keshet G, Fan R, Bedzhov I, Church GM, Jauch R, Cojocaru V, Scholer HR, Velychko S. Cell Stem Cell. 2024 Jan 4;31(1):127-147.e9. doi: 10.1016/j.stem.2023.11.010. Epub 2023 Dec 22. PubMed 38141611.
Backbone
  Vector backbone: pCXLE
  Backbone size w/o insert (bp): 10180
  Total vector size (bp): 13443
  Vector type: Mammalian Expression
Growth in bacteria
  Bacterial resistance: Ampicillin, 100 μg/mL
  Growth temperature: 37°C
  Growth strain: DH5alpha
  Copy number: Low Copy
Gene/Insert
  Gene/Insert name: mCherry-t2a-SOX2-p2a-KLF4 (alt names: SOX2; KLF4; mCherry)
  Species: H. sapiens (human); Discosoma
  Insert size (bp): 3263
  Entrez Gene: SOX2 (a.k.a. ANOP3, MCOPS3); KLF4 (a.k.a. EZF, GKLF)
  Promoter: CAG
  Cloning method: Restriction Enzyme; 5′ cloning site EcoRI (not destroyed); 3′ cloning site EcoRI (not destroyed)
  Sequencing primers: 5′ tctgctaaccatgttcatgccttc; 3′ AGGAAGGTCCGCTGGATTGA
Terms and licenses: Academic/Nonprofit Terms; Industry Terms: Not Available to Industry
Depositor comments: Please visit https://www.biorxiv.org/content/10.1101/2022.09.23.509242v1 for BioRxiv preprint
How to cite: pCXLE-mCherry-t2a-SOX2-p2a-KLF4 was a gift from Hans Schöler (Addgene plasmid # 193296 ; http://n2t.net/addgene:193296 ; RRID:Addgene_193296)
